>Addgene plasmid #57392 | mEos2-Keratin-17 | depositor partial sequence | sequence record 88525 | insert sequence
GACGTCAGATCCGCTAGCACCATGAGCTTCACCACTCGCTCCACCTTCTCCACCAACTACCGGTCCCTGG
GCTCTGTCCAGGCGCCCAGCTACGGCGCCCGGCCGGTCAGCAGCGCGGCCAGCGTCTATGCAGGCGCTGG
GGGCTCTGGTTCCCGGATCTCCGTGTCCCGCTCCACCAGCTTCAGGGGCGGCATGGGGTCCGGGGGCCTG
GCCACCGGGATAGCCGGGGGTCTGGCAGGAATGGGAGGCATCCAGAACGAGAAGGAGACCATGCAAAGCC
TGAACGACCGCCTGGCCTCTTACCTGGACAGAGTGAGGAGCCTGGAGACCGAGAACCGGAGGCTGGAGAG
CAAAATCCGGGAGCACTTGGAGAAGAAGGGACCCCAGGTCAGAGACTGGAGCCATTACTTCAAGATCATC
GAGGACCTGAGGGCTCAGATCTTCGCAAATACTGTGGACAATGCCCGCATCGTTCTGCAGATTGACAATG
CCCGTCTTGCTGCTGATGACTTTAGAGTCAAGTATGAGACAGAGCTGGCCATGCGCCAGTCTGTGGAGAA
CGACATCCATGGGCTCCGCAAGGTCATTGATGACACCAATATCACACGACTGCAGCTGGAGACAGAGATC
GAGGCTCTCAAGGAGGAGCTGCTCTTCATGAAGAAGAACCACGAAGAGGAAGTAAAAGGCCTACAAGCCC
AGATTGCCAGCTCTGGGTTGACCGTGGAGGTAGATGCCCCCAAATCTCAGGACCTCGCCAAGATCATGGC
AGACATCCGGGCCCAATATGACGAGCTGGCTCGGAAGAACCGAGAGGAGCTAGACAAGTACTGGTCTCAG
CAGATTGAGGAGAGCACCACAGTGCTCACCACACAGTCTGCTGAGGTTGGAGCTGCTGAGACGACGCTCA
CAGAGCTGAGACGTACAGTCCAGTCCTTGGAGATCGACCTGGACTCCATGAGAAATCTGAAGGCCAGCTT
GGAGAACAGCCTGAGGGAGGTGGAGGCCCGCTACGCCCTACAGATGGAGCAGCTCAACGGGATCCTGCTG
CACCTTGAGTCAGAGCTGGCACAGACCCGGGCAGAGGGACAGCGCCAGGCCCAGGAGTATGAGGCCCTGC
TGAACATCAAGGTCAAGCTGGAGGCTGAGATCGCCACCTACCGCCGCCTGCTGGAAGATGGCGAGGACTT
TAATCTTGGTGATGCCTTGGACAGCAGCAACTCCATGCAAACCATCCAAAAGACCACCACCCGCCGGATA
GTGGATGGCAAAGTGGTGTCTGAGACCAATGACACCAAAGTTCTGAGGCATCGAATTCTGCAGTCGACGG
TACCGCGGGCCCGGGATCCACCGGTCGCCACCATGAGTGCGATTAAGCCAGACATGAAGATCAAACTCCG
TATGGAAGGCAACGTAAACGGGCACCACTTTGTGATCGACGGAGATGGTACAGGCAAGCCTTTTGAGGGA
AAACAGAGTATGGATCTTGAAGTCAAAGAGGGCGGACCTCTGCCTTTTGCCTTTGATATCCTGACCACTG
CATTCCATTACGGCAACAGGGTATTCGCCAAATATCCAGACAACATACAAGACTATTTTAAGCAGTCGTT
TCCTAAGGGGTATTCGTGGGAACGAAGCTTGACTTTCGAAGACGGGGGCATTTGCATTGCCAGAAACGAC
ATAACAATGGAAGGGGACACTTTCTATAATAAAGTTCGATTTTATGGTACCAACTTTCCCGCCAATGGTC
CAGTTATGCAGAAGAAGACGCTGAAATGGGAGCCCTCCACTGAGAAAATGTATGTGCGTGATGGAGTGCT
GACGGGTGATATTCATATGGCTTTGTTGCTTGAAGGAAATGCCCATTACCGATGTGACTTCAGAACTACT
TACAAAGCTAAGGAGAAGGGTGTCAAGTTACCAGGCTACCACTTTGTGGACCACTGCATTGAGATTTTAA
GCCATGACAAAGATTACAACAAGGTTAAGCTGTATGAGCATGCTGTTGCTCATTCTGGATTGCCTGACAA
TGCCAGACGATAAGCGGCCGCGACTCTAGATCATAATCAGCCATACCAC
