>Addgene plasmid #57392 | mEos2-Keratin-17 | addgene partial sequence | sequence record 109476 | SV40pA-R 5'-GAAATTTGTGATGCTATTGC-3'
AACAGTTAACAACAACAATTGCATTCATTTTATGTTTCAGGTTCAGGGGGAGGTGTGGGAGGTTTTTTAA
AGCAAGTAAAACCTCTACAAATGTGGTATGGCTGATTATGATCTAGAGTCGCGGCCGCTTATCGTCTGGC
ATTGTCAGGCAATCCAGAATGAGCAACAGCATGCTCATACAGCTTAACCTTGTTGTAATCTTTGTCATGG
CTTAAAATCTCAATGCAGTGGTCCACAAAGTGGTAGCCTGGTAACTTGACACCCTTCTCCTTAGCTTTGT
AAGTAGTTCTGAAGTCACATCGGTAATGGGCATTTCCTTCAAGCAACAAAGCCATATGAATATCACCCGT
CAGCACTCCATCACGCACATACATTTTCTCAGTGGAGGGCTCCCATTTCAGCGTCTTCTTCTGCATAACT
GGACCATTGGCGGGAAAGTTGGTACCATAAAATCGAACTTTATTATAGAAAGTGTCCCCTTCCATTGTTA
TGTCGTTTCTGGCAATGCAAATGCCCCCGTCTTCGAAAGTCAAGCTTCGTTCCCACGAATACCCCTTAGG
AAACGACTGCTTAAAATAGTCTTGTATGTTGTCTGGATATTTGGCGAATACCCTGTTGCCGTAATGGAAT
GCAGTGGTCAGGATATCAAAGGCAAAAGGCAGAGGTCCGCCCTCTTTGACTTCAAGATCCATACTCTGTT
TTCCCTCAAAAGGCTTGCCTGTACCATCTCCGTCGATCACAAAGTGGTGCCCGTTTACGTTGCCTTCCAT
ACGGAGTTTGATCTTCATGTCTGGCTTAATCGCACTCAT
