>Addgene plasmid #57392 | mEos2-Keratin-17 | addgene partial sequence | sequence record 109479 | SV40pA-R 5'-GAAATTTGTGATGCTATTGC-3'
AACAGTTAACAACAACAATTGCATTCATTTTATGTTTCAGGTTCAGGGGGAGGTGTGGGAGGTTTTTTAA
AGCAAGTAAAACCTCTACAAATGTGGTATGGCTGATTATGATCTAGAGTCGCGGCCGCTTATCGTCTGGC
ATTGTCAGGCAATCCAGAATGAGCAACAGCATGCTCATACAGCTTAACCTTGTTGTAATCTTTGTCATGG
CTTAAAATCTCAATGCAGTGGTCCACAAAGTGGTAGCCTGGTAACTTGACACCCTTCTCCTTAGCTTTGT
AAGTAGTTCTGAAGTCACATCGGTAATGGGCATTTCCTTCAAGCAACAAAGCCATATGAATATCACCCGT
CAGCACTCCATCACGCACATACATTTTCTCAGTGGAGGGCTCCCATTTCAGCGTCTTCTTCTGCATAACT
GGACCATTGGCGGGAAAGTTGGTACCATAAAATCGAACTTTATTATAGAAAGTGTCCCCTTCCATTGTTA
TGTCGTTTCTGGCAATGCAAATGCCCCCGTCTTCGAAAGTCAAGCTTCGTTCCCACGAATACCCCTTAGG
AAACGACTGCTTAAAATAGTCTTGTATGTTGTCTGGATATTTGGCGAATACCCTGTTGCCGTAATGGAAT
GCAGTGGTCAGGATATCAAAGGCAAAAGGCAGAGGTCCGCCCTCTTTGACTTCAAGATCCATACTCTGTT
TTCCCTCAAAAGGCTTGCCTGTACCATCTCCGTCGATCACAAAGTGGTGCCCGTTTACGTTGCCTTCCAT
ACGGAGTTTGATCTTCATGTCTGGCTTAATCGCACTCATGGTGGCGACCGGTGGATCCCGGGCCCGCGGT
ACCGTCGACTGCAGAATTCGATGCCTCAGAACTTTGGTGTCATTGGTCTCAGACACCACTTTGCCATCCA
CTATCCGGCGGGTGGTGGTCTTTTGGATGGTTTGCATGGAGTTGCTGCTGTCCAAGGCATCACCAAGA
