[The description below was written by a language model from this plasmid's Addgene catalogue record.]
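Description:
mEos2-Keratin-17 is a mammalian expression plasmid that produces a human keratin fused to the photoconvertible fluorescent protein mEos2. Despite its name, the record explicitly notes that the insert is keratin 18 (KRT18, also called CK-18 or K18), not keratin 17. The "17" may refer to something other than the keratin type, but the record does not explain it. The keratin coding sequence carries a V282L substitution relative to the reference transcript. The backbone is an mEos2 vector of about 4.75 kb without the insert. It is maintained at high copy in E. coli under kanamycin selection and carries a neomycin resistance marker, so stably transfected mammalian cells can be selected with G418. Expression is driven by the CMV promoter, and the SV40 polyA sequencing primer suggests an SV40 polyadenylation signal downstream of the cassette. The record does not state whether mEos2 sits at the N- or C-terminus of the keratin, how the insert was cloned, or the nature of any linker, and no feature table is provided.

The fusion is intended as a localization marker for the cytokeratin intermediate filament network in live or fixed mammalian cells. mEos2 is a monomeric green-to-red photoconvertible protein. The recorded spectra are excitation/emission of 505/516 nm for the native green state and 569/581 nm for the red state, which forms after photoconversion, typically with near-UV or violet light. This property makes the construct suitable for optical highlighting and tracking of selected filament populations. It also suits single-molecule localization methods such as PALM, where sparse photoconversion of individual molecules allows super-resolution reconstruction of keratin filament architecture.
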