Addgene plasmid #57392: mEos2-Keratin-17
Purpose: Note- This plasmid contains Keratin 18. Localization: Cytokeratin, Excitation: 505 / 569, Emission: 516 / 581
Depositing lab: Michael Davidson. Depositing organization: Florida State University, Tallahassee. Publication: A bright and photostable photoconvertible fluorescent protein. McKinney SA, Murphy CS, Hazelwood KL, Davidson MW, Looger LL. Nat Methods. 2009 Feb . 6(2):131-3. 10.1038/nmeth.1296 PubMed 19169260.
Backbone
  Vector backbone: mEos2
  Backbone size w/o insert (bp): 4750
  Vector type: Mammalian Expression
  Selectable markers: Neomycin (select with G418)
Growth in bacteria
  Bacterial resistance: Kanamycin, 50 μg/mL
  Growth temperature: 37°C
  Growth strain: DH5alpha
  Copy number: High Copy
Gene/Insert
  Gene/Insert name: Keratin (alt name: NM_199187.1)
  Species: H. sapiens (human)
  Mutation: V282L
  Entrez Gene: KRT18 (a.k.a. CK-18, CYK18, K18)
  Promoter: CMV
  Tag / fusion protein: mEos2
  Cloning method: Unknown
  Sequencing primers: 5′ CMV-F; 3′ SV40pA-R
Terms and licenses: Academic/Nonprofit Terms; Industry Terms
Depositor comments: . Excitation = 505 / 569; Emission = 516 / 581
How to cite: mEos2-Keratin-17 was a gift from Michael Davidson (Addgene plasmid # 57392 ; http://n2t.net/addgene:57392 ; RRID:Addgene_57392)
